>Addgene plasmid #214741 | pMBA324 | addgene full sequence | sequence record 430401 | Addgene NGS Result
CTGACAGCTAGCTCAGTCCTAGGTATAATGCTAGCGTCAATTTAGTAGTAGACCACAAGGAGGTTGCTTA
ATGTGTGGAATTGTTGGCGCGATCGCGCAACGTGATGTAGCAGAAATCCTTCTTGAAGGTTTACGTCGTC
TGGAATACCGCGGATATGACTCTGCCGGTCTGGCCGTTGTTGATGCAGAAGGTCATATGACCCGCCTGCG
TCGCCTCGGTAAAGTCCAGATGCTGGCACAGGCAGCGGAAGAACATCCTCTGCATGGCGGCACTGGTATT
GCTCACACTCGCTGGGCGACCCACGGTGAACCTTCAGAAGTGAATGCGCATCCGCATGTTTCTGAACACA
TTGTGGTGGTGCATAACGGCATCATCGAAAACCATGAACCGCTGCGTGAAGAGCTAAAAGCGCGTGGCTA
TACCTTCGTTTCTGAAACCGACACCGAAGTGATTGCCCATCTGGTGAACTGGGAGCTGAAACAAGGCGGG
ACTCTGCGTGAGGCCGTTCTGCGTGCTATCCCGCAGCTGCGTGGTGCGTACGGTACAGTGATCATGGACT
CCCGTCACCCGGATACCCTGCTGGCGGCACGTTCTGGTAGTCCGCTGGTGATTGGCCTGGGGATGGGCGA
AAACTTTATCGCTTCTGACCAGCTGGCGCTGTTGCCGGTGACCCGTCGCTTTATCTTCCTTGAAGAGGGC
GATATTGCGGAAATCACTCGCCGTTCGGTAAACATCTTCGATAAAACTGGCGCGGAAGTAAAACGTCAGG
ATATCGAATCCAATCTGCAATATGACGCGGGCGATAAAGGCATTTACCGTCACTACATGCAGAAAGAGAT
CTACGAACAGCCGAACGCGATCAAAAACACCCTTACCGGACGCATCAGCCACGGTCAGGTTGATTTAAGC
GAGCTGGGACCGAACGCCGACGAACTGCTGTCGAAGGTTGAGCATATTCAGATCCTCGCCTGTGGTACTT
CTTATAACTCCGGTATGGTTTCCCGCTACTGGTTTGAATCGCTAGCAGGTATTCCGTGCGACGTCGAAAT
CGCCTCTGAATTCCGCTATCGCAAATCTGCCGTGCGTCGTAACAGCCTGATGATCACCTTGTCACAGTCT
GGCGAAACCGCGGATACCCTGGCTGGCCTGCGTCTGTCGAAAGAGCTGGGTTACCTTGGTTCACTGGCAA
TCTGTAACGTTCCGGGTTCTTCTCTGGTGCGCGAATCCGATCTGGCGCTAATGACCAACGCGGGTACAGA
AATCGGCGTGGCATCCACTAAAGCATTCACCACTCAGTTAACTGTGCTGTTGATGCTGGTGGCGAAGCTG
TCTCGCCTGAAAGGTCTGGATGCCTCCATTGAACATGACATCGTGCATGGTCTGCAGGCGCTGCCGAGCC
GTATTGAGCAGATGCTGTCTCAGGACAAACGCATTGAAGCGCTGGCAGAAGATTTCTCTGACAAACATCA
CGCGCTGTTCCTGGGCCGTGGCGATCAGTACCCAATCGCGCTGGAAGGCGCATTGAAGTTGAAAGAGATC
TCTTACATTCACGCTGAAGCCTACGCTGCTGGCGAACTGAAACACGGTCCGCTGGCGCTAATTGATGCCG
ATATGCCGGTTATTGTTGTTGCACCGAACAACGAATTGCTGGAAAAACTGAAATCCAACATTGAAGAAGT
TCGCGCGCGTGGCGGTCAGTTGTATGTCTTCGCCGATCAGGATGCGGGTTTTGTAAGTAGCGATAACATG
CACATCATCGAGATGCCGCATGTGGAAGAGGTGATTGCACCGATCTTCTACACCGTTCCGCTGCAGCTGC
TGGCTTACCATGTCGCGCTGATCAAAGGCACCGACGTTGACCAGCCGCGTAACCTGGCAAAATCGGTTAC
GGTTGAGTAAGAACGATACCTAATAGAAAATAGGAATTGACACCAATGACATTGCAACAACAAATAATAA
AGGCGCTGGGCGCAAAACCGCAGATTAATGCTGAAGAGGAAATTCGTCGTAGTATCGATTTTCTGAAAAG
CTACCTGCAAACTTATCCGTTCATTAAATCACTGGTGCTCGGGATCAGCGGCGGTCAGGACTCCACGCTT
GCCGGTAAGCTGTGCCAGATGGCGATTAATGAGCTGCGCCAGGAAACCGGCAACGAATCACTGCAATTTA
TTGCCGTACGCCTGCCCTATGGTGTCCAGGCCGACGAACAAGATTGCCAGGATGCCATCGCCTTTATTCA
ACCGGATCGCGTATTAACCGTTAATATCAAGGGCGCGGTACTCGCCAGCGAGCAGGCATTGCGGGAAGCA
GGCATTGAACTGAGCGATTTTGTCCGTGGCAATGAAAAAGCGCGTGAGCGGATGAAAGCACAATATAGCA
TTGCGGGTATGACCAGCGGTGTCGTGGTGGGCACCGATCATGCTGCAGAAGCTATTACCGGATTCTTCAC
TAAATATGGTGACGGCGGTACGGACATTAATCCGCTGTATCGTCTCAACAAACGTCAGGGTAAACAGTTA
CTGGCGGCATTAGGTTGCCCGGAACACCTTTATAAGAAAGCGCCAACGGCCGATCTTGAAGATGATCGCC
CTTCTCTGCCGGATGAAGTGGCACTCGGCGTGACCTATGACAATATCGACGACTATCTGGAAGGGAAAAA
CGTACCTGAACAGGTCGCCAGAACAATAGAGAACTGGTATCTGAAAACCGAACATAAACGCCGTCCGCCA
ATTACCGTTTTCGATGATTTCTGGAAAAAGTAAAGCCCGAGAAAAGATTACTTCGCGTTATGCAGGCTTC
CTCGCTCACTGACTCGCTGCGCTCGGTCGTTCGGCTGCGGCGAGCGGTATCAGCTCACTCAAAGGCGGTA
ATCCCGGGCAGTTTTCCCTTTGATATCTAACGGTGAACAGTTGTTCTACTTTTGTTTGTTAGTCTTGATG
CTTCACTGATAGATACAAGAGCCATAAGAACCTCAGATCCTTCCGTATTTAGCCAGTATGTTCTCTAGTG
TGGTTCGTTGTTTTTGCGTGAGCCATGAGAACGAACCATTGAGATCATACTTACTTTGCATGTCACTCAA
AAATTTTGCCTCAAAACTGGTGAGCTGAATTTTTGCAGTTAAAGCATCGTGTAGTGTTTTTCTTAGTCCG
TTATGTAGGTAGGAATCTGATGTAATGGTTGTTGGTATTTTGTCACCACTCATTTTTATCTGGTTGTTCT
CAAGTTCGGTTACGAGATCCATTTGTCTATCTAGTTCAACTTGGAAAATCAACGTATCAGTCGGGCGGCC
TCGCTTATCAACCACCAATTTCATATTGCTGTAAGTGTTTAAATCTTTACTTATTGGTTTCAAAACCCAT
TGGTTAAGCCTTTTAAACTCATGGTAGTTATTTTCAAGCATTAACATGAACTTAAATTCATCAAGGCTAA
TCTCTATATTTGCCTTGTGAGTTTTCTTTTGTGTTAGTTCTTTTAATAACCACTCATAAATCCTCATAGA
GTATTTGTTTTCAAAAGACTTAACATGTTCCAGATTATATTTTATGAATTTTTTTAACTGGAAAAGATAA
GGCAATATCTCTTCACTAAAAACTAATTCTAATTTTTCGCTTGAGAACTTGGCATAGTTTGTCCACTGGA
AAATCTCAAAGCCTTTAACCAAAGGATTCCTGATTTCCACAGTTCTCGTCATCAGCTCTCTGGTTGCTTT
AGCTAATACACCATAAGCATTTTCCCTACTGATGTTCATCATCTGAGCGTATTGGTTATAAGTGAACGAT
ACCGTCCGTTCTTTCCTTGTAGGGTTTTCAATCGTGGGGTTGAGTAGTGCCACACAGCATAAAATTAGCT
TGGTTTCATGCTCCGTTAAGTCATAGCGACTAATCGCTAGTTCATTTGCTTTGAAAACAACTAATTCAGA
CATACATCTCAATTGGTCTAGGTGATTTTAATCACTATACCAATTGAGATGGGCTAGTCAATGATAATTA
CATGTCCTTTTCCTTTGAGTTGTGGGTATCTGTAAATTCTGCTAGACCTTTGCTGGAAAACTTGTAAATT
CTGCTAGACCCTCTGTAAATTCCGCTAGACCTTTGTGTGTTTTTTTTGTTTATATTCAAGTGGTTATAAT
TTATAGAATAAAGAAAGAATAAAAAAAGATAAAAAGAATAGATCCCAGCCCTGTGTATAACTCACTACTT
TAGTCAGTTCCGCAGTATTACAAAAGGATGTCGCAAACGCTGTTTGCTCCTCTACAAAACAGACCTTAAA
ACCCTAAAGGCTTAAGTAGCACCCTCGCAAGCTCGGGCAAATCGCTGAATGTTCGATTTATTCAACAAAG
CCACGTTGTGTCTCAAAATCTCTGATGTTACATTGCACAAGATAAAAATATATCATCATGAACAATAAAA
CTGTCTGCTTACATAAACAGTAATACAAGGGGTGTTATGAGCCATATTCAACGGGAAACGTCTTGCTCCA
GGCCGCGATTAAATTCCAACATGGATGCTGATTTATATGGGTATAAATGGGCTCGCGATAATGTCGGGCA
ATCAGGTGCGACAATCTATCGATTGTATGGGAAGCCCGATGCGCCAGAGTTGTTTCTGAAACATGGCAAA
GGTAGCGTTGCCAATGATGTTACAGATGAGATGGTCAGACTAAACTGGCTGACGGAATTTATGCCTCTTC
CGACCATCAAGCATTTTATCCGTACTCCTGATGATGCATGGTTACTCACCACTGCGATCCCCGGGAAAAC
AGCATTCCAGGTATTAGAAGAATATCCTGATTCAGGTGAAAATATTGTTGATGCGCTGGCAGTGTTCCTG
CGCCGGTTGCATTCGATTCCTGTTTGTAATTGTCCTTTTAACAGCGATCGCGTATTTCGTCTCGCTCAGG
CGCAATCACGAATGAATAACGGTTTGGTTGATGCGAGTGATTTTGATGACGAGCGTAATGGCTGGCCTGT
TGAACAAGTCTGGAAAGAAATGCATAAGCTTTTGCCATTCTCACCGGATTCAGTCGTCACTCATGGTGAT
TTCTCACTTGATAACCTTATTTTTGACGAGGGGAAATTAATAGGTTGTATTGATGTTGGACGAGTCGGAA
TCGCAGACCGATACCAGGATCTTGCCATCCTATGGAACTGCCTCGGTGAGTTTTCTCCTTCATTACAGAA
ACGGCTTTTTCAAAAATATGGTATTGATAATCCTGATATGAATAAATTGCAGTTTCATTTGATGCTCGAT
GAGTTTTTCTAATCAGAATTGGTTAATTGGTTGTAACACTGGCAGAGCATTACGCTGACTTGACGGGACT
CGAGATTACCATTATTGAAGCATTTATCAGGGTTATTGTCTCATGAGCGGATACATATTTGAATGTATTT
AGAAAAATAAACAAATAGGGGTTCCGCGCACATTTCGAATTCGTGCTAGTGTAGATCGCTACTAGAGCCA
GGCATCAAATAAAACGAAAGGCTCAGTCGAAAGACTGGGCCTTTCGTTTTATCTGTTGTTTGTCGGTGAA
CGCTCTCTACTAGAGTCACACTGGCTCACCTTCGGGTGGGCCTTTCTGCGTTTATACAATTGTCTAGATA
CC
Features (pLannotate 1.2.2; 9 found; start..end, strand, type, name):
      2..35      +  promoter       J23119 promoter: bacterial promoter (Registry of Standard Biological Parts BBa J23119)
     71..1897    +  CDS            glmS: GLMS_ECOLI - Experimental evidence at protein level: Swiss-Prot protein existence level 1. Catalyzes the first step in hexosamine metabolism, converting fructose-6P into glucosamine-6P using glutamine as a nitrogen source. From Escherichia coli (strain K12).
   1936..2760    +  CDS            nadE: NADE_ECOLI - Also known as efg From Escherichia coli (strain K12).
   2973..3923    -  CDS            Rep101: RepA protein needed for replication with the pSC101 origin; rep101
   3971..4193    -  rep_origin     pSC101 ori: low-copy replication origin that requires the Rep101 protein
   4447..5262    +  CDS            KanR: aminoglycoside phosphotransferase; aph(3')-Ia; confers resistance to kanamycin in bacteria or G418 (Geneticin®) in eukaryotes
   5331..5418    -  promoter       AmpR promoter (fragment): bla
   5466..5537    +  terminator     rrnB T1 terminator: transcription terminator T1 from the E. coli rrnB gene
   5553..5580    +  terminator     T7Te terminator: phage T7 early transcription terminator
