[The description below was written by a language model from this plasmid's Addgene catalogue record and pLannotate feature annotations shown in this document.]
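Description:
pMBA324 is a low-copy bacterial expression plasmid of about 5.6 kb built on a pSC101 backbone. It replicates through the pSC101 origin together with the Rep101 (RepA) initiator protein that this origin requires. The depositor notes three substitutions in Rep101 (N242S, R257H and H289Y) that are not known to affect plasmid function. Selection in E. coli is by kanamycin, conferred by an aph(3')-Ia-type aminoglycoside phosphotransferase (KanR).

The payload is a synthetic two-gene operon assembled by Gibson cloning. A constitutive Anderson-series promoter, recorded as BBa_J23108, drives glmS and then nadE, each preceded by its own designed ribosome-binding site. The automated annotation labels the 34-nt promoter as J23119. This most likely reflects the close sequence similarity among members of this promoter family, and the catalogue name should be taken as the intended part. Both coding sequences match the E. coli K-12 proteins. GlmS catalyses the first step of hexosamine metabolism, converting fructose-6-phosphate to glucosamine-6-phosphate, and NadE is the NAD synthetase. The annotation also finds a fragment of the AmpR (bla) promoter and the rrnB T1 and T7Te terminators, which sit just upstream of the promoter on the circular map and probably insulate the operon from read-through transcription.

The plasmid comes from a study on engineering E. coli strains with plasmids that carry no antibiotic resistance gene. In such a scheme, plasmid-borne glmS and nadE would presumably supply essential metabolic functions as the basis for plasmid maintenance, although the record does not spell out this mechanism. pMBA324 is the kanamycin-resistant version of the low-copy glmS-nadE plasmid and is described as intended for validation.
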