Addgene plasmid #214741: pMBA324
Purpose: Low copy glmS-nadE plasmid containing kanamycin as antibiotic resistance gene (ARG) for validation
Depositing lab: Tae Seok Moon. Depositing organization: Washington University in Saint Louis. Publication: Engineering E. coli strains using antibiotic-resistance-gene-free plasmids. Amrofell MB, Rengarajan S, Vo ST, Ramirez Tovar ES, LoBello L, Dantas G, Moon TS. Cell Rep Methods. 2023 Dec 18;3(12):100669. doi: 10.1016/j.crmeth.2023.100669. Epub 2023 Dec 11. PubMed 38086386.
Backbone
  Vector backbone: pSC101
  Vector type: Bacterial Expression
Growth in bacteria
  Bacterial resistance: Kanamycin, 50 μg/mL
  Growth temperature: 37°C
  Growth strain: DH5alpha
  Copy number: Low Copy
Gene/Insert
  Gene/Insert name: BBa_J23108-RBS(8455)-glmS-RBS(5392)-nadE
  Species: other
  Cloning method: Gibson Cloning
Terms and licenses: Academic/Nonprofit Terms; Industry Terms: Not Available to Industry
Depositor comments: Please note: Plasmid contains N242S, R257H, and H289Y mutations in Rep101. These mutations are not known to affect plasmid function.
How to cite: pMBA324 was a gift from Tae Seok Moon (Addgene plasmid # 214741 ; http://n2t.net/addgene:214741 ; RRID:Addgene_214741)
